Addgene plasmid #228072: TagBFP(S2)2(S4)2-gs
Purpose: Mammalian expression of coiled coil segments (S2)x2-(S4)x2, with short flexible linkers and N-terminal TagBFP; for phase separation and forming of liquid condensates in mammalian cells.
Depositing lab: Roman Jerala. Depositing organization: National Institute of Chemistry. Publication: Programmable de novo designed coiled coil-mediated phase separation in mammalian cells. Ramsak M, Ramirez DA, Hough LE, Shirts MR, Vidmar S, Elersic Filipic K, Anderluh G, Jerala R. Nat Commun. 2023 Dec 2;14(1):7973. doi: 10.1038/s41467-023-43742-w. PubMed 38042897.
Backbone
  Vector backbone: pcDNA
  Vector type: Mammalian Expression
Growth in bacteria
  Bacterial resistance: Ampicillin, 100 μg/mL
  Growth temperature: 37°C
  Growth strain: DH5alpha
  Copy number: High Copy
Gene/Insert
  Gene/Insert name: BFP, S2, S4
  Species: Synthetic
  Cloning method: Gibson Cloning
Terms and licenses: Academic/Nonprofit Terms; Industry Terms: Not Available to Industry
How to cite: TagBFP(S2)2(S4)2-gs was a gift from Roman Jerala (Addgene plasmid # 228072 ; http://n2t.net/addgene:228072 ; RRID:Addgene_228072)
