[The description below was written by a language model from this plasmid's Addgene catalogue record and pLannotate feature annotations shown in this document.]
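Description:
TagBFP(S2)2(S4)2-gs is a pcDNA-based mammalian expression plasmid of about 6.5 kb that encodes a synthetic fusion protein built for programmable phase separation in mammalian cells. It is propagated in E. coli from a high-copy ColE1/pUC-type origin under ampicillin selection (AmpR, β-lactamase). It also carries an f1 phage origin and small remnants of lac regulatory sequence typical of this backbone family. A second cassette, with the SV40 enhancer/early promoter driving the neo (nptII) gene and ending in an SV40 poly(A) signal, could allow selection of mammalian cells with neomycin-class drugs such as G418. The record does not describe any use in stable lines. The short ble fragment beside neo is probably a backbone remnant, not a functional marker.

The expression unit runs from the CMV immediate-early enhancer and promoter to the bovine growth hormone polyadenylation signal, with T7 and SP6 phage promoters flanking the insert. Downstream of CMV, the annotation detects a short histidine-tag match immediately followed by TagBFP, a monomeric, fast-maturing blue fluorescent protein. The roughly 370 nt stretch between TagBFP and the SP6 promoter is unannotated and presumably holds the de novo designed coiled-coil segments, which the annotation tool would not recognise. According to the catalogue entry these are two copies of S2 followed by two copies of S4, joined by short flexible linkers (the "gs" in the name likely refers to these). The multivalent coiled-coil modules are intended to drive interactions that produce liquid condensates, and the N-terminal TagBFP lets these be seen by fluorescence microscopy after transfection.
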