Features (pLannotate 1.2.2; 22 found; start..end, strand, type, name):
    813..1142    -  promoter       SV40 promoter: SV40 enhancer and early promoter
   1156..1584    -  rep_origin     f1 ori (sequence partly withheld): f1 bacteriophage origin of replication; arrow indicates direction of (+) strand synthesis
   1605..1626    -  promoter       SV40 promoter (fragment): SV40 enhancer and early promoter
   1630..1854    -  polyA_signal   bGH poly(A) signal: bovine growth hormone polyadenylation signal
   1880..1898    +  promoter       SP6 promoter: promoter for bacteriophage SP6 RNA polymerase
   2265..2963    -  CDS            TagBFP: TagBFP is a basic (constitutively fluorescent) blue fluorescent protein published in 2008, derived from Entacmaea quadricolor. It is reported to be a very rapidly-maturing monomer with very low acid sensitivity.
   2964..2981    -  CDS            9xHis (fragment): 9xHis affinity tag
   3053..3071    -  promoter       T7 promoter: promoter for bacteriophage T7 RNA polymerase
   3087..3120    -  LTR            5' LTR (truncated) (fragment): truncated 5' long terminal repeat (LTR) from HIV-1
   3116..3319    -  promoter       CMV promoter: human cytomegalovirus (CMV) immediate early promoter
   3320..3699    -  enhancer       CMV enhancer: human cytomegalovirus immediate early enhancer
   3854..3906    +  misc_feature   bom (fragment): basis of mobility region from pBR322
   3965..4069    +  promoter       AmpR promoter: bla
   4070..4930    +  CDS            AmpR: β-lactamase; bla; confers resistance to ampicillin, carbenicillin, and related antibiotics
   5101..5689    +  rep_origin     ori: high-copy-number ColE1/pMB1/pBR322/pUC origin of replication
   5872..5964    +  CDS            lacI (fragment): lac repressor; lacI; The lac repressor binds to the lac operator to inhibit transcription in E. coli. This inhibition can be relieved by adding lactose or isopropyl-β-D-thiogalactopyranoside (IPTG).
   5977..5998    +  protein_bind   CAP binding site: CAP binding activates transcription in the presence of cAMP. E. coli catabolite activator protein
   6013..6043    +  promoter       lac promoter: promoter for the E. coli lac operon
   6051..6067    +  protein_bind   lac operator: The lac repressor binds to the lac operator to inhibit transcription in E. coli. This inhibition can be relieved by adding lactose or isopropyl-β-D-thiogalactopyranoside (IPTG). lac repressor encoded by lacI
   6140..6261    -  polyA_signal   SV40 poly(A) signal: SV40 polyadenylation signal
   6256..6414    -  CDS            ble (fragment): BLE_KLEPN - Experimental evidence at protein level: Swiss-Prot protein existence level 1. Binding protein with a strong affinity to the bleomycin family of antibiotics. Binds to CL990; an antimitotic-antibiotic compound. From Klebsiella pneumoniae.
   6438..746     -  CDS            neo (across the origin): KKA2_KLEPN - Also known as kan, nptII. Experimental evidence at protein level: Swiss-Prot protein existence level 1. Resistance to kanamycin, neomycin, paromomycin, ribostamycin, butirosin and gentamicin B. From Klebsiella pneumoniae.
>Addgene plasmid #228072 | TagBFP(S2)2(S4)2-gs | addgene full sequence | sequence record 451401 | Addgene NGS Result
GGAGCGGCGATACCGTAAAGCACGAGGAAGCGGTCAGCCCATTCGCCGCCAAGCTCTTCAGCAATATCAC
GGGTAGCCAACGCTATGTCCTGATAGCGGTCCGCCACACCCAGCCGGCCACAGTCGATGAATCCAGAAAA
GCGGCCATTTTCCACCATGATATTCGGCAAGCAGGCATCGCCATGGGTCACGACGAGATCCTCGCCGTCG
GGCATGCGCGCCTTGAGCCTGGCGAACAGTTCGGCTGGCGCGAGCCCCTGATGCTCTTCGTCCAGATCAT
CCTGATCGACAAGACCGGCTTCCATCCGAGTACGTGCTCGCTCGATGCGATGTTTCGCTTGGTGGTCGAA
TGGGCAGGTAGCCGGATCAAGCGTATGCAGCCGCCGCATTGCATCAGCCATGATGGATACTTTCTCGGCA
GGAGCAAGGTGAGATGACAGGAGATCCTGCCCCGGCACTTCGCCCAATAGCAGCCAGTCCCTTCCCGCTT
CAGTGACAACGTCGAGCACAGCTGCGCAAGGAACGCCCGTCGTGGCCAGCCACGATAGCCGCGCTGCCTC
GTCCTGCAGTTCATTCAGGGCACCGGACAGGTCGGTCTTGACAAAAAGAACCGGGCGCCCCTGCGCTGAC
AGCCGGAACACGGCGGCATCAGAGCAGCCGATTGTCTGTTGTGCCCAGTCATAGCCGAATAGCCTCTCCA
CCCAAGCGGCCGGAGAACCTGCGTGCAATCCATCTTGTTCAATCATGCGAAACGATCCTCATCCTGTCTC
TTGATCAGATCCGAAAATGGATATACAAGCTCCCGGGAGCTTTTTGCAAAAGCCTAGGCCTCCAAAAAAG
CCTCCTCACTACTTCTGGAATAGCTCAGAGGCAGAGGCGGCCTCGGCCTCTGCATAAATAAAAAAAATTA
GTCAGCCATGGGGCGGAGAATGGGCGGAACTGGGCGGAGTTAGGGGCGGGATGGGCGGAGTTAGGGGCGG
GACTATGGTTGCTGACTAATTGAGATGCATGCTTTGCATACTTCTGCCTGCTGGGGAGCCTGGGGACTTT
CCACACCTGGTTGCTGACTAATTGAGATGCATGCTTTGCATACTTCTGCCTGCTGGGGAGCCTGGGGACT
TTCCACACCCTAACTGACACACATTCCACAGAATTAATTCGCGTTAAATTTTTGTTAAATCAGCTCATTT
TTTAACCAATAGGCCGAAATCGGCAAAATCCCTTATAAATCAAAAGAATAGACCGAGATAGGGT
[37 nt withheld, positions 1255-1291]
AAAGAACGTGGACTCCAACGTCAAAGG
[49 nt withheld, positions 1319-1367]
T
[91 nt withheld, positions 1369-1459]
G
[124 nt withheld, positions 1461-1584]
GGGGATACCCCCTAGAGCCCCAGCTGGTTCTTTCCGCCTCAGAAGCCATAGAGCCCACCGCATCCCCAGC
ATGCCTGCTATTGTCTTCCCAATCCTCCCCCTTGCTGTCCTGCCCCACCCCACCCCCCAGAATAGAATGA
CACCTACTCAGACAATGCGATGCAATTTCCTCATTTTATTAGGAAAGGACAGTGGGAGTGGCACCTTCCA
GGGTCAAGGAAGGCACGGGGGAGGGGCAAACAACAGATGGCTGGCAACTAGAAGGCACAGTCGAGGCTGA
TCAGCGAGCTCTAGCATTTAGGTGACACTATAGAATAGGGCCCTCTAGATTACTCTTCCAACTGAGAAAT
CTCTTGTTTGAGCTGGGAGTTCTTCTCTTTAAGACTTTGTATTTTCCCGCTCCCGGGGCTTCCGGAACCC
TCTTCAAGCTGGCTAATTTCCTGTTTCAGTTGTGAGTTCTTTTCTTTCAAACTTTGTATCTTGCCGCTGC
CCGGGCTACCACTGCCCTCCTCAAGTTGGCTGTTTTCCTGCTTCAATTGACTTATTTTCTCTTCGAGAGA
TTGAATTTCTCCACTTCCCGGACTCCCGGAACCTTCCTCCAATTGAGAGTTCTCCTGCTTAAGCTGACTT
ATCTTCTCCTCAAGACTTTGTATCTCACCGCTCCCTGGGGAGCCACTGCCATTGAGCTTGTGCCCCAGTT
TGCTAGGGAGGTCGCAGTATCTGGCCACTGCCACCTCGTGCTGCTCGACGTAGGTCTCGTTGTTGGCCTC
CTTGATTCTTTCCAGTCTGTAGTCCACATAGTAGACGCCAGGCATCTTGAGGTTCTTAGCGGGTTTCTTG
GATCTATATGTGGTCTTGATGTTTGCGATCAGATGGCTCCCGCCCACGAGCTTCAGGGCCATGTCGTTTC
TGCCTTCCAGGCCGCCGTCAGCGGGGTACAGCGTCTCGGTGAAGGCCTCCCAGCCGAGTGTTTTCTTCTG
CATCACAGGGCCGTTGGATGTGAAGTTCACCCCTCTGATCTTGACGTTGTAGATGAGGCAGCCGTCCTGG
AGGCTGGTGTCCTGGGTAGCGGTCAGCACGCCCCCGTCTTCGTATGTGGTGACTCTCTCCCATGTGAAGC
CCTCAGGGAAGGACTGCTTGAAGAAGTCGGGGATGCCCTGGGTGTGGTTGATGAAGGTCTTGCTGCCGTA
GAGGAAGCTAGTAGCCAGGATGTCGAAGGCGAAGGGGAGAGGGCCGCCCTCGACCACCTTGATTCTCATG
GTCTGGGTGCCCTCGTAGGGCTTGCCTTCGCCCTCGGATGTGCACTTGAAGTGATGGTTGTCCACGGTGC
CCTCCATGTACAGCTTCATGTGCATGTTCTCCTTAATCAGCTCGCTCATGTGGTGGTGGTGGTGGTGCAT
GGTGGCGAATTCCAGCACACTGGCGGCCGTTACTAGTGGATCCGAGCTCGGTACCAAGCTTGGGTCTCCC
TATAGTGAGTCGTATTAATTTCGATAAGCCAGTAAGCAGTGGGTTCTCTAGTTAGCCAGAGAGCTCTGCT
TATATAGACCTCCCACCGTACACGCCTACCGCCCATTTGCGTCAATGGGGCGGAGTTGTTACGACATTTT
GGAAAGTCCCGTTGATTTTGGTGCCAAAACAAACTCCCATTGACGTCAATGGGGTGGAGACTTGGAAATC
CCCGTGAGTCAAACCGCTATCCACGCCCATTGATGTACTGCCAAAACCGCATCACCATGGTAATAGCGAT
GACTAATACGTAGATGTACTGCCAAGTAGGAAAGTCCCATAAGGTCATGTACTGGGCATAATGCCAGGCG
GGCCATTTACCGTCATTGACGTCAATAGGGGGCGTACTTGGCATATGATACACTTGATGTACTGCCAAGT
GGGCAGTTTACCGTAAATACTCCACCCATTGACGTCAATGGAAAGTCCCTATTGGCGTTACTATGGGAAC
ATACGTCATTATTGACGTCAATGGGCGGGGGTCGTTGGGCGGTCAGCCAGGCGGGCCATTTACCGTAAGT
TATGTAACGCGGAACTCCATATATGGGCTATGAACTAATGACCCCGTAATTGATTACTATTAATAACTAG
TCAATAATCAATGTCAACGCGTATATCTGGCCCGTACATCGCGAAGCAGCGCAAAACGCCTAACCCTAAG
CAGATTCTTCATGCAATTGTCGGTCAAGCCTTGCCTTGTTGTAGCTTAAATTTTGCTCGCGCACTACTCA
GCGACCTCCAACACACAAGCAGGGAGCAGATACTGGCTTAACTATGCGGCATCAGAGCAGATTGTACTGA
GAGTGCACCATAGGGGATCGGGAGATCTCCCGATCCGTCGACGTCAGGTGGCACTTTTCGGGGAAATGTG
CGCGGAACCCCTATTTGTTTATTTTTCTAAATACATTCAAATATGTATCCGCTCATGAGACAATAACCCT
GATAAATGCTTCAATAATATTGAAAAAGGAAGAGTATGAGTATTCAACATTTCCGTGTCGCCCTTATTCC
CTTTTTTGCGGCATTTTGCCTTCCTGTTTTTGCTCACCCAGAAACGCTGGTGAAAGTAAAAGATGCTGAA
GATCAGTTGGGTGCACGAGTGGGTTACATCGAACTGGATCTCAACAGCGGTAAGATCCTTGAGAGTTTTC
GCCCCGAAGAACGTTTTCCAATGATGAGCACTTTTAAAGTTCTGCTATGTGGCGCGGTATTATCCCGTAT
TGACGCCGGGCAAGAGCAACTCGGTCGCCGCATACACTATTCTCAGAATGACTTGGTTGAGTACTCACCA
GTCACAGAAAAGCATCTTACGGATGGCATGACAGTAAGAGAATTATGCAGTGCTGCCATAACCATGAGTG
ATAACACTGCGGCCAACTTACTTCTGACAACGATCGGAGGACCGAAGGAGCTAACCGCTTTTTTGCACAA
CATGGGGGATCATGTAACTCGCCTTGATCGTTGGGAACCGGAGCTGAATGAAGCCATACCAAACGACGAG
CGTGACACCACGATGCCTGTAGCAATGGCAACAACGTTGCGCAAACTATTAACTGGCGAACTACTTACTC
TAGCTTCCCGGCAACAATTAATAGACTGGATGGAGGCGGATAAAGTTGCAGGACCACTTCTGCGCTCGGC
CCTTCCGGCTGGCTGGTTTATTGCTGATAAATCTGGAGCCGGTGAGCGTGGGTCTCGCGGTATCATTGCA
GCACTGGGGCCAGATGGTAAGCCCTCCCGTATCGTAGTTATCTACACGACGGGGAGTCAGGCAACTATGG
ATGAACGAAATAGACAGATCGCTGAGATAGGTGCCTCACTGATTAAGCATTGGTAACTGTCAGACCAAGT
TTACTCATATATACTTTAGATTGATTTAAAACTTCATTTTTAATTTAAAAGGATCTAGGTGAAGATCCTT
TTTGATAATCTCATGACCAAAATCCCTTAACGTGAGTTTTCGTTCCACTGAGCGTCAGACCCCGTAGAAA
AGATCAAAGGATCTTCTTGAGATCCTTTTTTTCTGCGCGTAATCTGCTGCTTGCAAACAAAAAAACCACC
GCTACCAGCGGTGGTTTGTTTGCCGGATCAAGAGCTACCAACTCTTTTTCCGAAGGTAACTGGCTTCAGC
AGAGCGCAGATACCAAATACTGTTCTTCTAGTGTAGCCGTAGTTAGGCCACCACTTCAAGAACTCTGTAG
CACCGCCTACATACCTCGCTCTGCTAATCCTGTTACCAGTGGCTGCTGCCAGTGGCGATAAGTCGTGTCT
TACCGGGTTGGACTCAAGACGATAGTTACCGGATAAGGCGCAGCGGTCGGGCTGAACGGGGGGTTCGTGC
ACACAGCCCAGCTTGGAGCGAACGACCTACACCGAACTGAGATACCTACAGCGTGAGCTATGAGAAAGCG
CCACGCTTCCCGAAGGGAGAAAGGCGGACAGGTATCCGGTAAGCGGCAGGGTCGGAACAGGAGAGCGCAC
GAGGGAGCTTCCAGGGGGAAACGCCTGGTATCTTTATAGTCCTGTCGGGTTTCGCCACCTCTGACTTGAG
CGTCGATTTTTGTGATGCTCGTCAGGGGGGCGGAGCCTATGGAAAAACGCCAGCAACGCGGCCTTTTTAC
GGTTCCTGGCCTTTTGCTGGCCTTTTGCTCACATGTTCTTTCCTGCGTTATCCCCTGATTCTGTGGATAA
CCGTATTACCGCCTTTGAGTGAGCTGATACCGCTCGCCGCAGCCGAACGACCGAGCGCAGCGAGTCAGTG
AGCGAGGAAGCGGAAGAGCGCCCAATACGCAAACCGCCTCTCCCCGCGCGTTGGCCGATTCATTAATGCA
GCTGGCACGACAGGTTTCCCGACTGGAAAGCGGGCAGTGAGCGCAACGCAATTAATGTGAGTTAGCTCAC
TCATTAGGCACCCCAGGCTTTACACTTTATGCTTCCGGCTCGTATGTTGTGTGGAATTGTGAGCGGATAA
CAATTTCACACAGGAAACAGCTATGACCATGATTACGCCAAGCTCTAGCTAGAGGTCGACGGTATACAGA
CATGATAAGATACATTGATGAGTTTGGACAAACCACAACTAGAATGCAGTGAAAAAAATGCTTTATTTGT
GAAATTTGTGATGCTATTGCTTTATTTGTAACCATTATAAGCTGCAATAAACAAGTTGGGGTGGGCGAAG
AACTCCAGCATGAGATCCCCGCGCTGGAGGATCATCCAGCCGGCGTCCCGGAAAACGATTCCGAAGCCCA
ACCTTTCATAGAAGGCGGCGGTGGAATCGAAATCTCGTGATGGCAGGTTGGGCGTCGCTTGGTCGGTCAT
TTCGAACCCCAGAGTCCCGCTCAGAAGAACTCGTCAAGAAGGCGATAGAAGGCGATGCGCTGCGAATCG
